>Addgene plasmid #14750 | FCK-Halo-GFP | addgene full sequence | sequence record 192940 | Addgene NGS Result
GAGTTAGGGGCGGGACTATGGTTGCTGACTAATTGAGATGCATGCTTTGCATACTTCTGCCTGCTGGGGA
GCCTGGGGACTTTCCACACCTGGTTGCTGACTAATTGAGATGCATGCTTTGCATACTTCTGCCTGCTGGG
GAGCCTGGGGACTTTCCACACCCTAACTGACACACATTCCACAGAATTAATTCGCGTTAAATTTTTGTTA
AATCAGCTCATTTTTTAACCAATAGGCCGAAATCGGCAAAATCCCTTATAAATCAAAAGAATAGACCGAG
ATAGGGT
[37 nt withheld, positions 288-324]
AAAGAACGTGGACTCCAACGTCAAAGG
[49 nt withheld, positions 352-400]
T
[91 nt withheld, positions 402-492]
G
[124 nt withheld, positions 494-617]
GGGGATACCCCCTAGAGCCCCAGCTGGTTCTTTCCGCCTCAGAAGCCATAGAGCCCACCGCATCCCCAGC
ATGCCTGCTATTGTCTTCCCAATCCTCCCCCTTGCTGTCCTGCCCCACCCCACCCCCCAGAATAGAATGA
CACCTACTCAGACAATGCGATGCAATTTCCTCATTTTATTAGGAAAGGACAGTGGGAGTGGCACCTTCCA
GGGTCAAGGAAGGCACGGGGGAGGGGCAAACAACAGATGGCTGGCAACTAGAAGGCACAGTCGAGGCTGA
TCAGCGGGTTTAAACGGGCCCTGCTAGAGATTTTCCACACTGACTAAAAGGGTCTGAGGGATCTCTAGTT
ACCAGAGTCACACAACAGACGGGCACACACTACTTGAAGCACTCAAGGCAAGCTTTATTGAGGCTTAAGC
AGTGGGTTCCCTAGTTAGCCAGAGAGCTCCCAGGCTCAGATCTGGTCTAACCAGAGAGACCCAGTACAGT
CCGGATGCAGCTCTCGGGCCATGTGATGAAATGCTAGGCGGCTGTCAAACCTCCACTCTAATACTTCTCT
CTCCGGGTCATCCATCCCATGCAGGCTCACAGGGTGTAACAAGCGGGTGTTCTCTCCTTCATTGGCTTCT
TCTACCTTCTCTTGCTCAACTGGTACTAGCTTGTAGCACCATCCAAAGGTCAGTGGATATCTGATCCCTG
GCCCTGGTGTGTAGTTCTGCCAATCAGGGAAGTAGCCTTGTGTGTGGTAGATCCACAGATCAAGGATATC
TTGTCTTCGTTGGGAGTGAATTAGCCCTTCCAGTCCCCCCTTTTCTTTTAAAAAGTGGCTAAGATCTACA
GCTGCCTTGTAAGTCATTGGTCTTAAAGGTACCTGAGGTGTGACTGGAAAACCCACCTCCTCCTCCTCTT
GTGCTTCTAGCCAGGCACAATCAGCATTGGTAGCTGCTGTATTGCTACTTGTGATTGCTCCATGTTTTTC
TAGGTCTCGAGGTCGACGGTATCGATGCGGGGAGGCGGCCCAAAGGGAGATCCGACTCGTCTGAGGGCGA
AGGCGAAGACGCGGAAGAGGCCGCAGAGCCGGCAGCAGGCCGCGGGAAGGAAGGTCCGCTGGATTGAGGG
CCGAAGGGACGTAGCAGAAGGACGTCCCGCGCAGAATCCAGGTGGCAACACAGGCGAGCAGCCAAGGAAA
GGACGATGATTTCCCCGACAACACCACGGAATTGTCAGTGCCCAACAGCCGAGCCCCTGTCCAGCAGCGG
GCAAGGCAGGCGGCGATGAGTTCCGCCGTGGCAATAGGGAGGGGGAAAGCGAAAGTCCCGGAAAGGAGCT
GACAGGTGGTGGCAATGCCCCAACCAGTGGGGGTTGCGTCAGCAAACACAGTGCACACCACGCCACGTTG
CCTGACAACGGGCCACAACTCCTCATAAAGAGACAGCAACCAGGATTTATACAAGGAGGAGAAAATGAAA
GCCATACGGGAAGCAATAGCATGATACAAAGGCATTAAAGCAGCGTATCCACATAGCGTAAAAGGAGCAA
CATAGTTAAGAATACCAGTCAATCTTTCACAAATTTTGTAATCCAGAGGTTGATTATCGATAAGCTTGAT
ATCGAATTCTTACTTGTACAGCTCGTCCATGCCGAGAGTGATCCCGGCGGCGGTCACGAACTCCAGCAGG
ACCATGTGATCGCGCTTCTCGTTGGGGTCTTTGCTCAGGGCGGACTGGGTGCTCAGGTAGTGGTTGTCGG
GCAGCAGCACGGGGCCGTCGCCGATGGGGGTGTTCTGCTGGTAGTGGTCGGCGAGCTGCACGCTGCCGTC
CTCGATGTTGTGGCGGATCTTGAAGTTCACCTTGATGCCGTTCTTCTGCTTGTCGGCCATGATATAGACG
TTGTGGCTGTTGTAGTTGTACTCCAGCTTGTGCCCCAGGATGTTGCCGTCCTCCTTGAAGTCGATGCCCT
TCAGCTCGATGCGGTTCACCAGGGTGTCGCCCTCGAACTTCACCTCGGCGCGGGTCTTGTAGTTGCCGTC
GTCCTTGAAGAAGATGGTGCGCTCCTGGACGTAGCCTTCGGGCATGGCGGACTTGAAGAAGTCGTGCTGC
TTCATGTGGTCGGGGTAGCGGCTGAAGCACTGCACGCCGTAGGTCAGGGTGGTCACGAGGGTGGGCCAGG
GCACGGGCAGCTTGCCGGTGGTGCAAATGAACTTCAGGGTCAGCTTGCCGTAGGTGGCATCGCCCTCGCC
CTCGCCGGACACGCTGAACTTGTGGCCGTTTACGTCGCCGTCCAGCTCGACCAGGATGGGCACCACCCCG
GTGAACAGCTCCTCGCCCTTGCTCACTGCTACTACCGGTCGGTCATCGGCAGGTGTGCCGCTGGCGGATG
GCACGTCCAGTATGGAGCCGGACACCACGGACTCATTGGAAGTCAGATAATTCAGCAGCAGAAAGGCAAA
AATATACTTGGCCACAATGTCCAGGAAGGAGTAGCCCCAGCTTGTCACACCAACAGGCAGAACTGCGATT
CCCTCCACGCCGAGTGCCCAAACGATAGGGTAACCCAGCCACATCACCACAGTGAGCAGCTTCAGTGTAT
TAAACATGTCGGCTGTCCCTGCAGCCTTGGCATCCTGAGCCCACTCCACCAGCAGGATATACAGCACCAC
CAGAAAGCAGGCACAAGAGATGGCATACCAAAACCATCTCATCAGATGGCTGCTGGTGGTGAGGGCAGCT
GCGAGCCCGGTCACGCACATGGCGATATCGAATGTAATAGCAGTGAAGAGTTTGGTGGCGTTACTTCCGG
CCAGGAGTCCGAGTGCCAGCAGGATCATGGGGGTACTGAGAGCCCAGGTGAGGTAGCGACCCCACATTGT
GACAACCCCATCGACCTCTTCGCCTCCCAGCATGACAGAACTCCCTTCGGCAAAGTGGCCAGCTGGCATT
TCCAGGACACTGATTGTGAGACCAGATGCCAGCCCAGTGTAGGAAGCGATAGAGACCACGGGAACCAGAA
TTGTGCTCACTGCAATCAGTTTAGCCCTAGGGTCATCGAGTCCCCTGGTCATGAAGACGAACAGCAGTAT
AGACAGGCCTGCCAGAGCAATGTTGATGTAGAGGCTAGAAGCCAGGAGGGGGTCGTTGAGGACGAACTCG
AACAGCTCCCGCTGGGTAACCTCTGCTTGCAGAGCGACGGCGCTTTCAGTCACGGGTGGGAGGGTCTCAG
TCATGGTGGCGGATCCCCCGCTGCCCCCAGAACTAGGGGCCACTCGCCTGCCCGTGCTCCTGAGTGCAAA
CGGAGAACCGGCTTGACTGACGAGCTTGGGGCTTCTGAGCAGGGCACTGTGGCTGCTCACAGCCTCGCGA
GCCTTCGTCAGCATCCAGGTCCCCATGGCAACCACCTCCGAAACGCCCTGTTCCCGTTGCCCCGGTAACT
GCCTCCCCAACACCTGCCTGCCTTTCACTTTAAAACCTGCTCCTCTTTGCCCTGGCCTTATATACACAAT
ACTGCAGGACTGTGTGGGCCCAGGAGCAAGTGGACCCTGTTCCCCCAGGGTGATGTACTGAGGGGGTTGG
AGAAGGGGATGCGAACAAACTTAGTCCACAAGTGATCATCGCTCTTCCTACCTCCCCCACCTCCAACTAT
AGGGCCCTTTTAACAGACGGGATGGGATTAAGTGGGGCAAAGAGGCAGTTGCTATGGTAACGGCTAGTGG
GTGCCACATTCTGGGATGGTCCTTGAGAAAGACAGGATGTAGTTACCCTGGCAACTTCATCTCCTCTGAA
GAGACAGGTATTGCCCCGTTGCCCTGGCAACAGCTGGGTTCTAAGGTTTACAGGGGAAGCTAATTCATCT
CTCCTTCCCTTCCCCCTTGTAGTCTCTGTAATGGTTTCTTTGCTTCCTCTGGGAATTGGTCTGGTTGACT
TGGCCTCTGTCTCTGTCCTTGTTTCTTTCCAGCTCTCCCTGCTTTTTAGCCATTGTGCATATCACACCGC
CACCTTAGCGTGAGAAGAAGTACCAAACAGACCCAGAATGCTGACGGAATGACTCTGTCTGCTTTCTCAC
CCCTATCTGTCACCACTGAGCAGCAGGGCCCCTCCTGAGGCCTCTGCCACAGCTCTCCCCACCCATCCTC
CCAGAGGGACCATGAAGATTTGGTCTCCTGGGGCTCCTGTCCCAGTTTCTGCTTGTGCTTCCCGTCAAGG
TAGGACTGGAGAGAGGCAACTATAATGAGGTGAACGTGGCTGGACTCACCCAGGGCTGGGCGGGTGGTGT
AGATGTACCCTGCCCTGGACTCTTCTTTCCTAAACTCATTGGTCATCTGCCCTAATGAGTTCACTCCTTC
TGTATATCGTACTTGCATGCCCCCAAGGCATGGAATTTAAGATTAGTAATCTGAGTTCAAGTTCTAGCTC
TGACATTTCTGATGTGACCCTGGGCAGGTCACTGAGGAAGCTCTCTGCACCCCCATCTCATTTTCTAGAA
AATCAGAAGAAGAACCCCATGGAGATGAAGTGACCTAAGGCCATAATGTTAATTAACCAAACTGGATCTC
TGCTGTCCCTGTAATAAACCCGAAAATTTTGAATTTTTGTAATTTGTTTTTGTAATTCTTTAGTTTGTAT
GTCTGTTGCTATTATGTCTACTATTCTTTCCCCTGCACTGTACCCCCCAATCCCCCCTTTTCTTTTAAAA
TTGTGGATGAATACTGCCATTTGTCTGCAGAATTGGCGCACGCAGTGCCGATCCGTTCACTAATCGAATG
GATCTGTCTCTGTCTCTCTCTCCACCTTCTTCTTCTATTCCTTCGGGCCTGTCGGGTCCCCTCGGGGTTG
GGAGGTGGGTCTGAAACGATAATGGTGAATATCCCTGCCTAACTCTATTCACTATAGAAAGTACAGCAAA
AACTATTCTTAAACCTACCAAGCCTCCTACTATCATTATGAATAATTTTATATACCACAGCCAATTTGTT
ATGTTAAACCAATTCCACAAACTTGCCCATTTATCTAATTCCAATAATTCTTGTTCATTCTTTTCTTGCT
GGTTTTGCGATTCTTCAATTAAGGAGTGTATTAAGCTTGTGTAATTGTTAATTTCTCTGTCCCACTCCAT
CCAGGTCGTGTGATTCCAAATCTGTTCCAGAGATTTATTACTCCAACTAGCATTCCAAGGCACAGCAGTG
GTGCAAATGAGTTTTCCAGAGCAACCCCAAATCCCCAGGAGCTGTTGATCCTTTAGGTATCTTTCCACAG
CCAGGATTCTTGCCTGGAGCTGCTTGATGCCCCAGACTGTGAGTTGCAACAGATGCTGTTGCGCCTCAAT
AGCCCTCAGCAAATTGTTCTGCTGCTGCACTATACCAGACAATAATTGTCTGGCCTGTACCGTCAGCGTC
ATTGACGCTGCGCCCATAGTGCTTCCTGCTGCTCCCAAGAACCCAAGGAACAAAGCTCCTATTCCCACTG
CTCTTTTTTCTCTCTGCACCACTCTTCTCTTTGCCTTGGTGGGTGCTACTCCTAATGGTTCAATTTTTAC
TACTTTATATTTATATAATTCACTTCTCCAATTGTCCCTCATATCTCCTCCTCCAGGTCTGAAGATCAGC
GGCCGCTTGCTGTGCGGTGGTCTTACTTTTGTTTTGCTCTTCCTCTATCTTGTCTAAAGCTTCCTTGGTG
TCTTTTATCTCTATCCTTTGATGCACACAATAGAGGGTTGCTACTGTATTATATAATGATCTAAGTTCTT
CTGATCCTGTCTGAAGGGATGGTTGTAGCTGTCCCAGTATTTGTCTACAGCCTTCTGATGTTTCTAACAG
GCCAGGATTAACTGCGAATCGTTCTAGCTCCCTGCTTGCCCATACTATATGTTTTAATTTATATTTTTTC
TTTCCCCCTGGCCTTAACCGAATTTTTTCCCATCGCGATCTAATTCTCCCCCGCTTAATACTGACGCTCT
CGCACCCATCTCTCTCCTTCTAGCCTCCGCTAGTCAAAATTTTTGGCGTACTCACCAGTCGCCGCCCCTC
GCCTCTTGCCGTGCGCGCTTCAGCAAGCCGAGTCCTGCGTCGAGAGAGCTCCTCTGGTTTCCCTTTCGCT
TTCAAGTCCCTGTTCGGGCGCCACTGCTAGAGATTTTCCACACTGACTAAAAGGGTCTGAGGGATCTCTA
GTTACCAGAGTCACACAACAGACGGGCACACACTACTTGAAGCACTCAAGGCAAGCTTTATTGAGGCTTA
AGCAGTGGGTTCCCTAGTTAGCCAGAGAGCTCCCAGGCTCAGATCTGGTCTAACCAGAGAGACCCAGTAC
AGGCAAAACGCGCTGCTTATATAGACCTCCCACCGTACACGCCTACCGCCCATTTGCGTCAATGGGGCGG
AGTTGTTACGACATTTTGGAAAGTCCCGTTGATTTTGGTGCCAAAACAAACTCCCATTGACGTCAATGGG
GTGGAGACTTGGAAATCCCCGTGAGTCAAACCGCTATCCACGCCCATTGATGTACTGCCAAAACCGCATC
ACCATGGTAATAGCGATGACTAATACGTAGATGTACTGCCAAGTAGGAAAGTCCCATAAGGTCATGTACT
GGGCATAATGCCAGGCGGGCCATTTACCGTCATTGACGTCAATAGGGGGCGTACTTGGCATATGATACAC
TTGATGTACTGCCAAGTGGGCAGTTTACCGTAAATACTCCACCCATTGACGTCAATGGAAAGTCCCTATT
GGCGTTACTATGGGAACATACGTCATTATTGACGTCAATGGGCGGGGGTCGTTGGGCGGTCAGCCAGGCG
GGCCATTTACCGTAAGTTATGTAACGCGGAACTCCATATATGGGCTATGAACTAATGACCCCGTAATTGA
TTACTATTAATAACTAGTCAATAATCAATGTCAACGCGTATATCTGGCCCGTACATCGCGAAGCAGCGCA
AAACGCCTAACCCTAAGCAGATTCTTCATGCAATTGTCGGTCAAGCCTTGCCTTGTTGTAGCTTAAATTT
TGCTCGCGCACTACTCAGCGACCTCCAACACACAAGCAGGGAGCAGATACTGGCTTAACTATGCGGCATC
AGAGCAGATTGTACTGAGAGTGCACCATAGGGGATCGGGAGATCTCCCGATCCGTCGACGTCAGGTGGCA
CTTTTCGGGGAAATGTGCGCGGAACCCCTATTTGTTTATTTTTCTAAATACATTCAAATATGTATCCGCT
CATGAGACAATAACCCTGATAAATGCTTCAATAATATTGAAAAAGGAAGAGTATGAGTATTCAACATTTC
CGTGTCGCCCTTATTCCCTTTTTTGCGGCATTTTGCCTTCCTGTTTTTGCTCACCCAGAAACGCTGGTGA
AAGTAAAAGATGCTGAAGATCAGTTGGGTGCACGAGTGGGTTACATCGAACTGGATCTCAACAGCGGTAA
GATCCTTGAGAGTTTTCGCCCCGAAGAACGTTTTCCAATGATGAGCACTTTTAAAGTTCTGCTATGTGGC
GCGGTATTATCCCGTATTGACGCCGGGCAAGAGCAACTCGGTCGCCGCATACACTATTCTCAGAATGACT
TGGTTGAGTACTCACCAGTCACAGAAAAGCATCTTACGGATGGCATGACAGTAAGAGAATTATGCAGTGC
TGCCATAACCATGAGTGATAACACTGCGGCCAACTTACTTCTGACAACGATCGGAGGACCGAAGGAGCTA
ACCGCTTTTTTGCACAACATGGGGGATCATGTAACTCGCCTTGATCGTTGGGAACCGGAGCTGAATGAAG
CCATACCAAACGACGAGCGTGACACCACGATGCCTGTAGCAATGGCAACAACGTTGCGCAAACTATTAAC
TGGCGAACTACTTACTCTAGCTTCCCGGCAACAATTAATAGACTGGATGGAGGCGGATAAAGTTGCAGGA
CCACTTCTGCGCTCGGCCCTTCCGGCTGGCTGGTTTATTGCTGATAAATCTGGAGCCGGTGAGCGTGGGT
CTCGCGGTATCATTGCAGCACTGGGGCCAGATGGTAAGCCCTCCCGTATCGTAGTTATCTACACGACGGG
GAGTCAGGCAACTATGGATGAACGAAATAGACAGATCGCTGAGATAGGTGCCTCACTGATTAAGCATTGG
TAACTGTCAGACCAAGTTTACTCATATATACTTTAGATTGATTTAAAACTTCATTTTTAATTTAAAAGGA
TCTAGGTGAAGATCCTTTTTGATAATCTCATGACCAAAATCCCTTAACGTGAGTTTTCGTTCCACTGAGC
GTCAGACCCCGTAGAAAAGATCAAAGGATCTTCTTGAGATCCTTTTTTTCTGCGCGTAATCTGCTGCTTG
CAAACAAAAAAACCACCGCTACCAGCGGTGGTTTGTTTGCCGGATCAAGAGCTACCAACTCTTTTTCCGA
AGGTAACTGGCTTCAGCAGAGCGCAGATACCAAATACTGTTCTTCTAGTGTAGCCGTAGTTAGGCCACCA
CTTCAAGAACTCTGTAGCACCGCCTACATACCTCGCTCTGCTAATCCTGTTACCAGTGGCTGCTGCCAGT
GGCGATAAGTCGTGTCTTACCGGGTTGGACTCAAGACGATAGTTACCGGATAAGGCGCAGCGGTCGGGCT
GAACGGGGGGTTCGTGCACACAGCCCAGCTTGGAGCGAACGACCTACACCGAACTGAGATACCTACAGCG
TGAGCTATGAGAAAGCGCCACGCTTCCCGAAGGGAGAAAGGCGGACAGGTATCCGGTAAGCGGCAGGGTC
GGAACAGGAGAGCGCACGAGGGAGCTTCCAGGGGGAAACGCCTGGTATCTTTATAGTCCTGTCGGGTTTC
GCCACCTCTGACTTGAGCGTCGATTTTTGTGATGCTCGTCAGGGGGGCGGAGCCTATGGAAAAACGCCAG
CAACGCGGCCTTTTTACGGTTCCTGGCCTTTTGCTGGCCTTTTGCTCACATGTTCTTTCCTGCGTTATCC
CCTGATTCTGTGGATAACCGTATTACCGCCTTTGAGTGAGCTGATACCGCTCGCCGCAGCCGAACGACCG
AGCGCAGCGAGTCAGTGAGCGAGGAAGCGGAAGAGCGCCCAATACGCAAACCGCCTCTCCCCGCGCGTTG
GCCGATTCATTAATGCAGCTGGCACGACAGGTTTCCCGACTGGAAAGCGGGCAGTGAGCGCAACGCAATT
AATGTGAGTTAGCTCACTCATTAGGCACCCCAGGCTTTACACTTTATGCTTCCGGCTCGTATGTTGTGTG
GAATTGTGAGCGGATAACAATTTCACACAGGAAACAGCTATGACCATGATTACGCCAAGCTCTAGCTAGA
GGTCGACGGTATACAGACATGATAAGATACATTGATGAGTTTGGACAAACCACAACTAGAATGCAGTGAA
AAAAATGCTTTATTTGTGAAATTTGTGATGCTATTGCTTTATTTGTAACCATTATAAGCTGCAATAAACA
AGTTGGGGTGGGCGAAGAACTCCAGCATGAGATCCCCGCGCTGGAGGATCATCCAGCCGGCGTCCCGGAA
AACGATTCCGAAGCCCAACCTTTCATAGAAGGCGGCGGTGGAATCGAAATCTCGTAGCACGTGTCAGTCC
TGCTCCTCGGCCACGAAGTGCACGCAGTTGCCGGCCGGGTCGCGCAGGGCGAACTCCCGCCCCCACGGCT
GCTCGCCGATCTCGGTCATGGCCGGCCCGGAGGCGTCCCGGAAGTTCGTGGACACGACCTCCGACCACTC
GGCGTACAGCTCGTCCAGGCCGCGCACCCACACCCAGGCCAGGGTGTTGTCCGGCACCACCTGGTCCTGG
ACCGCGCTGATGAACAGGGTCACGTCGTCCCGGACCACACCGGCGAAGTCGTCCTCCACGAAGTCCCGGG
AGAACCCGAGCCGGTCGGTCCAGAACTCGACCGCTCCGGCGACGTCGCGCGCGGTGAGCACCGGAACGGC
ACTGGTCAACTTGGCCATGGTTTAGTTCCTCACCTTGTCGTATTATACTATGCCGATATACTATGCCGAT
GATTAATTGTCAACACGTGCTGATCAGATCCGAAAATGGATATACAAGCTCCCGGGAGCTTTTTGCAAAA
GCCTAGGCCTCCAAAAAAGCCTCCTCACTACTTCTGGAATAGCTCAGAGGCAGAGGCGGCCTCGGCCTCT
GCATAAATAAAAAAAATTAGTCAGCCATGGGGCGGAGAATGGGCGGAACTGGGCGGAGTTAGGGGCGGGA
TGGGCG
Features (pLannotate 1.2.2; 31 found; start..end, strand, type, name):
    189..617     -  rep_origin     f1 ori (sequence partly withheld): f1 bacteriophage origin of replication; arrow indicates direction of (+) strand synthesis
    638..659     -  promoter       SV40 promoter (fragment): SV40 enhancer and early promoter
    663..887     -  polyA_signal   bGH poly(A) signal: bovine growth hormone polyadenylation signal
    919..1099    -  LTR            5' LTR (truncated): truncated 5' long terminal repeat (LTR) from HIV-1
   1106..1687    -  CDS            nef (fragment): NEF_HV1H2 - Experimental evidence at protein level: Swiss-Prot protein existence level 1. Extracellular Nef protein targets CD4(+) T-lymphocytes for apoptosis by interacting with CXCR4 surface receptors. From Human immunodeficiency virus type 1 group M subtype B (isolate HXB2) (HIV-1).
   1624..2212    -  misc_feature   WPRE: woodchuck hepatitis virus posttranscriptional regulatory element
   2212..2236    -  misc_feature   MCS (fragment): pBluescript multiple cloning site
   2237..2953    -  CDS            EGFP: the original enhanced GFP (Yang et al., 1996) mammalian codon-optimized
   2969..3841    -  CDS            hop: BACH_NATPH - Experimental evidence at protein level: Swiss-Prot protein existence level 1. Light-driven anion pump. Binding affinity for the anions is in the order, bromide > chloride > nitrate > azide > bromate and binding is pH dependent. From Natronomonas pharaonis (Natronobacterium pharaonis).
   3857..5145    -  promoter       CaMKII promoter: promoter for the mouse calcium/calmodulin-dependent kinase II α subunit
   5190..5307    -  misc_feature   cPPT/CTS: central polypurine tract and central termination sequence of HIV-1
   5357..5457    -  CDS            Rev (fragment): human immunodeficiency virus 1 (HIV-1) Rev protein; rev; enhances nuclear export of unspliced and incompletely spliced viral mRNAs
   5834..6067    -  misc_feature   RRE: The Rev response element (RRE) of HIV-1 allows for Rev-dependent mRNA export from the nucleus to the cytoplasm.
   6213..6576    -  CDS            HIV-1 gag (fragment): gag protein from human immunodeficiency virus 1; gag
   6560..6685    -  misc_feature   HIV-1 Ψ: packaging signal of human immunodeficiency virus type 1
   6732..6912    -  LTR            5' LTR (truncated): truncated 5' long terminal repeat (LTR) from HIV-1
   6930..7129    -  promoter       CMV promoter: human cytomegalovirus (CMV) immediate early promoter
   7130..7509    -  enhancer       CMV enhancer: human cytomegalovirus immediate early enhancer
   7664..7716    +  misc_feature   bom (fragment): basis of mobility region from pBR322
   7775..7879    +  promoter       AmpR promoter: bla
   7880..8740    +  CDS            AmpR: β-lactamase; bla; confers resistance to ampicillin, carbenicillin, and related antibiotics
   8911..9499    +  rep_origin     ori: high-copy-number ColE1/pMB1/pBR322/pUC origin of replication
   9682..9774    +  CDS            lacI (fragment): lac repressor; lacI; The lac repressor binds to the lac operator to inhibit transcription in E. coli. This inhibition can be relieved by adding lactose or isopropyl-β-D-thiogalactopyranoside (IPTG).
   9787..9808    +  protein_bind   CAP binding site: CAP binding activates transcription in the presence of cAMP. E. coli catabolite activator protein
   9823..9853    +  promoter       lac promoter: promoter for the E. coli lac operon
   9857..9879    +  protein_bind   lac operator (fragment): The lac repressor binds to the lac operator to inhibit transcription in E. coli. This inhibition can be relieved by adding lactose or isopropyl-β-D-thiogalactopyranoside (IPTG). lac repressor encoded by lacI
   9950..10071   -  polyA_signal   SV40 poly(A) signal: SV40 polyadenylation signal
  10066..10191   -  CDS            ble (fragment): BLE_KLEPN - Experimental evidence at protein level: Swiss-Prot protein existence level 1. Binding protein with a strong affinity to the bleomycin family of antibiotics. Binds to CL990; an antimitotic-antibiotic compound. From Klebsiella pneumoniae.
  10201..10575   -  CDS            BleoR: antibiotic-binding protein; Sh ble from Streptoalloteichus hindustanus; confers resistance to bleomycin, phleomycin, and Zeocin™
  10594..10641   -  promoter       EM7 promoter: synthetic bacterial promoter&nbsp
  10689..175     -  promoter       SV40 promoter (across the origin): SV40 enhancer and early promoter
