[The description below was written by a language model from this plasmid's Addgene catalogue record and pLannotate feature annotations shown in this document.]
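Description:
FCK-Halo-GFP is an HIV-1-derived lentiviral transfer plasmid built on the FCK(1.3)GW backbone for neuron-targeted expression of a light-driven chloride pump. It is propagated in E. coli through a high-copy ColE1/pUC-type origin with ampicillin selection (AmpR, β-lactamase), and recombination-deficient strains are recommended because of the repeated LTR sequences. The backbone also carries an f1 origin and, outside the viral genome, an SV40 promoter/EM7 promoter driving a bleomycin/Zeocin resistance gene (BleoR) with an SV40 poly(A) signal. The sequenced record is about 10.8 kb.

The viral portion begins with a CMV enhancer/promoter fused to a truncated 5' LTR, which drives genomic RNA synthesis in packaging cells. It is followed by the Ψ packaging signal with a partial gag sequence, the Rev response element for nuclear export of the unspliced RNA, and the cPPT/CTS element, which aids nuclear import of the reverse-transcribed genome. The internal expression cassette uses a roughly 1.3 kb mouse CaMKIIα promoter to drive a mammalian codon-optimized halorhodopsin from Natronomonas pharaonis (Halo/NpHR), fused at its C-terminus to EGFP and cloned between AgeI and EcoRI sites. A WPRE downstream enhances transcript stability and expression, and the cassette ends in a second truncated LTR followed by a bGH poly(A) signal.

Halorhodopsin pumps chloride into the cell on illumination and so hyperpolarizes neurons, while the GFP fusion marks expressing cells. According to the record, the construct is used to make lentivirus for optical silencing of neuronal activity.
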