Addgene plasmid #14750: FCK-Halo-GFP
Purpose: Lentiviral expression of Halo-GFP for neuronal inhibition
Depositing lab: Edward Boyden. Depositing organization: Massachusetts Institute of Technology. Publication: Multiple-color optical activation, silencing, and desynchronization of neural activity, with single-spike temporal resolution. Han X, Boyden ES. PLoS One. 2007 Mar 21;2(3):e299. 10.1371/journal.pone.0000299 PubMed 17375185.
Backbone
  Vector backbone: FCK(1.3)GW
  Backbone manufacturer: Pavel Osten
  Backbone size w/o insert (bp): 9500
  Vector type: Mammalian Expression, Lentiviral
Growth in bacteria
  Bacterial resistance: Ampicillin, 100 μg/mL
  Growth temperature: 37°C
  Growth strain: Stbl3
  Growth instructions: Use recombinase-free E. coli (e.g., Invitrogen's Stbl3)
  Copy number: Unknown
Gene/Insert
  Gene/Insert name: Mammalian codon-optimized halorhodopsin, from Natronomas pharaonis (N. pharaonis), fused with GFP at the C-terminus (alt names: Halo; Halo-GFP; NpHR)
  Species: N. pharaonis
  Insert size (bp): 1300
  Mutation: N. pharaonis halorhodopsin is mammalian codon-optimized
  Promoter: CaMKIIa
  Tag / fusion protein: GFP (C terminal on insert)
  Cloning method: Restriction Enzyme; 5′ cloning site AgeI (not destroyed); 3′ cloning site EcoRI (not destroyed)
  Sequencing primers: 5′ atgactgagaccctcccacccgtgactgaaagcgccgt
Resource information
  A portion of this plasmid was derived from a plasmid made by: We purchased the gene to be synthesized by Epoch Biolabs (Sugar Land, TX)
Terms and licenses: Academic/Nonprofit Terms; Industry Terms: Not Available to Industry
Depositor comments: PLEASE CONTACT ED BOYDEN () FOR DETAILS ON THIS REAGENT AND FURTHER REAGENTS IN THIS LINE.
How to cite: FCK-Halo-GFP was a gift from Edward Boyden (Addgene plasmid # 14750 ; http://n2t.net/addgene:14750 ; RRID:Addgene_14750)
