>Addgene plasmid #14750 | FCK-Halo-GFP | addgene partial sequence | sequence record 21228 | 14750 with FUGW-fwd 5'-ATTACAGGGACAGCAGAGATCC
TTAGGTCACTTCATCTCCATGGGGTTCTTCTTCTGATTTTCTAGAAAATGAGATGGGGGTGCAGAGAGCT
TCCTCAGTGACCTGCCCAGGGTCACATCAGAAATGTCAGAGCTAGAACTTGAACTCAGATTACTAATCTT
AAATTCCATGCCTTGGGGGCATGCAAGTACGATATACAGAAGGAGTGAACTCATTAGGGCAGATGACCAA
TGAGTTTAGGAAAGAAGAGTCCAGGGCAGGGTACATCTACACCACCCGCCCAGCCCTGGGTGAGTCCAGC
CACGTTCACCTCATTATAGTTGCCTCTCTCCAGTCCTACCTTGACGGGAAGCACAAGCAGAAACTGGGAC
AGGAGCCCCAGGAGACCAAATCTTCATGGTCCCTCTGGGAGGATGGGTGGGGAGAGCTGTGGCAGAGGCC
TCAGGAGGGGCCCTGCTGCTCAGTGGTGACAGATAGGGGTGAGAAAGCAGACAGAGTCATTCCGTCAGCA
TTCTGGGTCTGTTTGGTACTTCTTCTCACGCTAAGGTGGCGGTGTGATATGCACAATGGCTAAAAAGCAG
GGAGAGCTGGAAAGAAACAAGGACAGAGACAGAGGCCAAGTCAACCAGACCAATTCCCAGAGGAAGCAAA
GAAACCATTACAGAGACTACAAGGGGGAAGGGAAGGAGAGATGAATTAGCTTCCCCTGTAAACCTTAGAA
CCCAGCTGTTGCCAGGGCAACGGGGCAATACCTGTCTCTTCAGAGGAGATGAAGTTGCCAGGGTAACTAC
ATCCTGTCTTTCTCAAGGACCATCCCAGAATGTGGCACCCACTAGCCGTTACCATAGCAACTGCCTCTTT
GCCCCACTTAATCCCATCCCGTCTGTTAAAAGGGCCCTATAGTTGGAGGTGGGGGAGGTAGGAAGAGCGA
TGATCACTTGTGGACTAAGTTTGTTCGCA
