>Addgene plasmid #14750 | FCK-Halo-GFP | addgene partial sequence | sequence record 21229 | 14750 wiht EGFP-N
TCCTCGCCCTTGCTCACTGCTACTACCGGTCGGTCATCGGCAGGTGTGCCGCTGGCGGATGGCACGTCCA
GTATGGAGCCGGACACCACGGACTCATTGGAAGTCAGATAATTCAGCAGCAGAAAGGCAAAAATATACTT
GGCCACAATGTCCAGGAAGGAGTAGCCCCAGCTTGTCACACCAACAGGCAGAACTGCGATTCCCTCCACG
CCGAGTGCCCAAACGATAGGGTAACCCAGCCACATCACCACAGTGAGCAGCTTCAGTGTATTAAACATGT
CGGCTGTCCCTGCAGCCTTGGCATCCTGAGCCCACTCCACCAGCAGGATATACAGCACCACCAGAAAGCA
GGCACAAGAGATGGCATACCAAAACCATCTCATCAGATGGCTGCTGGTGGTGAGGGCAGCTGCGAGCCCG
GTCACGCACATGGCGATATCGAATGTAATAGCAGTGAAGAGTTTGGTGGCGTTACTTCCGGCCAGGAGTC
CGAGTGCCAGCAGGATCATGGGGGTACTGAGAGCCCAGGTGAGGTAGCGACCCCACATTGTGACAACCCC
ATCGACCTCTTCGCCTCCCAGCATGACAGAACTCCCTTCGGCAAAGTGGCCAGCTGGCATTTCCAGGACA
CTGATTGTGAGACCAGATGCCAGCCCAGTGTANGAAGCGATAGAGACCACGGGAACCAGAATTGTGCTCA
CTGCAATCAGTTTAGCCCTANGGTCATCGAGTCCCCTGGTCATGA
